>Addgene plasmid #118573 | pMRE-Tn7-161 | addgene full sequence | sequence record 226449 | Addgene NGS Result
TTAGCTGAGCTTGGACTCCTGTTGATAGATCCAGTAATGACCTCAGAACTCCATCTGGATTTGTTCAGAA
CGCTCGGTTGCCGCCGGGCGTTTTTTATTGGTGAGAATCCAAGCTAGCTTGGCGAGATTTTCAGGAGCTA
AGGAAGCTAAAATGGAGAAAAAAATCACTGGATATACCACCGTTGATATATCCCAATGGCATCGTAAAGA
ACATTTTGAGGCATTTCAGTCAGTTGCTCAATGTACCTATAACCAGACCGTTCAGCTGGATATTACGGCC
TTTTTAAAGACCGTAAAGAAAAATAAGCACAAGTTTTATCCGGCCTTTATTCACATTCTTGCCCGCCTGA
TGAATGCTCATCCGGAATTTCGTATGGCAATGAAAGACGGTGAGCTGGTGATATGGGATAGTGTTCACCC
TTGTTACACCGTTTTCCATGAGCAAACTGAAACGTTTTCATCGCTCTGGAGTGAATACCACGACGATTTC
CGGCAGTTTCTACACATATATTCGCAAGATGTGGCGTGTTACGGTGAAAACCTGGCCTATTTCCCTAAAG
GGTTTATTGAGAATATGTTTTTCGTCTCAGCCAATCCCTGGGTGAGTTTCACCAGTTTTGATTTAAACGT
GGCCAATATGGACAACTTCTTCGCCCCCGTTTTCACCATGGGCAAATATTATACGCAAGGCGACAAGGTG
CTGATGCCGCTGGCGATTCAGGTTCATCATGCCGTTTGTGATGGCTTCCATGTCGGCAGAATGCTTAATG
AATTACAACAGTACTGCGATGAGTGGCAGGGCGGGGCGTAATTTTTTTAAGGCAGTTATTGGTGCCCTTA
AACGCCTGGGGTAATGACTCTCTAGCTTGAGGCATCAAATAAAACGAAAGGCTCAGTCGAAAGACTGGGC
CTTTCGTTTTATCTGTTGTTTGTCGGTGAACGCTCTCCTGAGTAGGACAAATCCGCCGCTAGGAGCTTGC
GGCCGCCAGGGGTCAATAGCGGCCGCCACTCGAGCACCTAGGAGGCGCGCCACGGCCGCGTCGACCCCAC
GCCCCTCTTTAATACGACGGGCAATTTGCACTTCAGAAAATGAAGAGTTTGCTTTAGCCATAACAAAAGT
CCAGTATGCTTTTTCACAGCATAACTGGACTGATTTCAGTTTACAACTATTCTGTCTAGTTTAAGACTTT
ATTGTCATAGTTTAGATCTATTTTGTTCAGTTTAAGACTTTATTGTCCGCCCACAGGCCACGATGCGTCC
GGCGTAGAGGATCTGCTCATGTTTGACAGCTTATCATCGATGCATAATGTGCCTGTCAAATGGACGAAGC
AGGGATTCTGCAAACCCTATGCTACTCCGTCAAGCCGTCAATTGTCTGATTCGTTACCAATTATGACAAC
TTGACGGCTACATCATTCACTTTTTCTTCACAACCGGCACGGAACTCGCTCGGGCTGGCCCCGGTGCATT
TTTTAAATACCCGCGAGAAATAGAGTTGATCGTCAAAACCAACATTGCGACCGACGGTGGCGATAGGCAT
CCGGGTGGTGCTCAAAAGCAGCTTCGCCTGGCTGATACGTTGGTCCTCGCGCCAGCTTAAGACGCTAATC
CCTAACTGCTGGCGGAAAAGATGTGACAGACGCGACGGCGACAAGCAAACATGCTGTGCGACGCTGGCGA
TATCAAAATTGCTGTCTGCCAGGTGATCGCTGATGTACTGACAAGCCTCGCGTACCCGATTATCCATCGG
TGGATGGAGCGACTCGTTAATCGCTTCCATGCGCCGCAGTAACAATTGCTCAAGCAGATTTATCGCCAGC
AGCTCCGAATAGCGCCCTTCCCCTTGCCCGGCGTTAATGATTTGCCCAAACAGGTCGCTGAAATGCGGCT
GGTGCGCTTCATCCGGGCGAAAGAACCCCGTATTGGCAAATATTGACGGCCAGTTAAGCCATTCATGCCA
GTAGGCGCGCGGACGAAAGTAAACCCACTGGTGATACCATTCGCGAGCCTCCGGATGACGACCGTAGTGA
TGAATCTCTCCTGGCGGGAACAGCAAAATATCACCCGGTCGGCAAACAAATTCTCGTCCCTGATTTTTCA
CCACCCCCTGACCGCGAATGGTGAGATTGAGAATATAACCTTTCATTCCCAGCGGTCGGTCGATAAAAAA
ATCGAGATAACCGTTGGCCTCAATCGGCGTTAAACCCGCCACCAGATGGGCATTAAACGAGTATCCCGGC
AGCAGGGGATCATTTTGCGCTTCAGCCATACTTTTCATACTCCCGCCATTCAGAGAAGAAACCAATTGTC
CATATTGCATCAGACATTGCCGTCACTGCGTCTTTTACTGGCTCTTCTCGCTAACCAAACCGGTAACCCC
GCTTATTAAAAGCATTCTGTAACAAAGCGGGACCAAAGCCATGACAAAAACGCGTAACAAAAGTGTCTAT
AATCACGGCAGAAAAGTCCACATTGATTATTTGCACGGCGTCACACTTTGCTATGCCATAGCATTTTTAT
CCATAAGATTAGCGGATCCTACCTGACGCTTTTTATCGCAACTCTCTACTGTTTCTCCATACCCGTTTTT
TTGGGCTAGCGAATTCGAGCTCGGTACCCAAGTCTTAAACTAGACAGAATAGTTGTAAACTGAAATCAGT
CCAGTTATGCTGTGAAAAAGCATACTGGACTTTTGTTATGGCTAAAGCAAACTCTTCATTTTCTGAAGTG
CAAATTGCCCGTCGTATTAAAGAGGGGCGTGGCCAAGGGCATGGTAAAGACTATATTCCATGGCTAACAG
TACAAGAAGTTCCTTCTTCAGGTCGTTCCCACCGTATTTATTCTCATAAGACGGGACGAGTCCATCATTT
GCTATCTGACTTAGAGCTTGCTGTTTTTCTCAGTCTTGAGTGGGAGAGCAGCGTGCTAGATATACGCGAG
CAGTTCCCCTTATTACCTAGTGATACCAGGCAGATTGCAATAGATAGTGGTATTAAGCATCCTGTTATTC
GTGGTGTAGATCAGGTTATGTCTACTGATTTTTTAGTGGACTGCAAAGATGGTCCTTTTGAGCAGTTTGC
TATTCAAGTCAAACCTGCAGCAGCCTTACAAGACGAGCGTACCTTAGAAAAACTAGAACTAGAGCGTCGC
TATTGGCAGCAAAAGCAAATTCCTTGGTTCATTTTTACTGATAAAGAAATAAATCCCGTAGTAAAAGAAA
ATATTGAATGGCTTTATTCAGTGAAAACAGAAGAAGTTTCTGCGGAGCTTTTAGCACAACTATCCCCATT
GGCCCATATCCTGCAAGAAAAAGGAGATGAAAACATTATCAATGTCTGTAAGCAGGTTGATATTGCTTAT
GATTTGGAGTTAGGCAAAACATTGAGTGAGATACGAGCCTTAACCGCAAATGGTTTTATTAAGTTCAATA
TTTATAAGTCTTTCAGGGCAAATAAGTGTGCAGATCTCTGTATTAGCCAAGTAGTGAATATGGAGGAGTT
GCGCTATGTGGCAAATTAATGAGGTTGTGCTATTTGATAATGATCCGTATCGCATTTTGGCTATAGAGGA
TGGCCAAGTTGTCTGGATGCAAATAAGCGCTGATAAAGGAGTTCCACAAGCTAGGGCTGAGTTGTTGCTA
ATGCAGTATTTAGATGAAGGCCGCTTAGTTAGAACTGATGACCCTTATGTACATCTTGATTTAGAAGAGC
CGTCTGTAGATTCTGTCAGCTTCCAGAAGCGCGAGGAGGATTATCGAAAAATTCTTCCTATTATTAATAG
TAAGGATCGTTTCGACCCTAAAGTCAGAAGCGAACTCGTTGAGCATGTGGTCCAAGAACATAAGGTTACT
AAGGCTACAGTTTATAAGTTGTTACGCCGTTACTGGCAGCGTGGTCAAACGCCTAATGCATTAATTCCTG
ACTACAAAAACAGCGGTGCACCAGGGGAAAGACGTTCAGCGACAGGAACAGCAAAGATTGGCCGAGCCAG
AGAATATGGTAAGGGTGAAGGAACCAAGGTAACGCCCGAGATTGAACGCCTTTTTAGGTTGACCATAGAA
AAGCACCTGTTAAATCAAAAAGGTACAAAGACCACCGTTGCCTATAGACGATTTGTGGACTTGTTTGCTC
AGTATTTTCCTCGCATTCCCCAAGAGGATTACCCAACACTACGTCAGTTTCGTTATTTTTATGATCGAGA
ATACCCTAAAGCTCAGCGCTTAAAGTCTAGAGTTAAAGCAGGGGTATATAAAAAAGACGTACGACCCTTA
AGTAGTACAGCCACTTCTCAGGCGTTAGGCCCTGGGAGTCGTTATGAGATTGATGCCACGATTGCTGATA
TTTATTTAGTGGATCATCATGATCGCCAAAAAATCATAGGAAGACCAACGCTTTACATTGTGATTGATGT
GTTTAGTCGGATGATCACGGGCTTTTATATCGGCTTTGAAAATCCGTCTTATGTGGTGGCGATGCAGGCT
TTTGTAAATGCTTGCTCTGACAAAACGGCCATTTGTGCCCAGCATGATATTGAGATTAGTAGCTCAGACT
GGCCGTGTGTAGGTTTGCCAGATGTGTTGCTAGCGGACCGTGGCGAATTAATGAGTCATCAGGTCGAAGC
CTTAGTTTCTAGTTTTAATGTGCGAGTGGAAAGTGCTCCACCTAGACGTGGCGATGCTAAAGGCATAGTG
GAAAGCACTTTTAGAACACTACAAGCCGAGTTTAAGTCCTTTGCACCTGGCATTGTAGAGGGCAGTCGGA
TCAAAAGCCATGGTGAAACAGACTATAGGTTAGATGCATCTCTGTCGGTATTTGAGTTCACACAAATTAT
TTTGCGTACGATCTTATTCAGAAATAACCATCTGGTGATGGATAAATACGATCGAGATGCTGATTTTCCT
ACAGATTTACCGTCTATTCCTGTCCAGCTATGGCAATGGGGTATGCAGCATCGTACAGGTAGTTTAAGGG
CTGTGGAGCAAGAGCAGTTGCGAGTAGCGTTACTGCCTCGCCGAAAGGTCTCTATTTCTTCATTTGGCGT
TAATTTGTGGGGTTTGTATTACTCGGGGTCAGAGATTCTGCGTGAGGGTTGGTTGCAGCGGAGCACTGAT
ATAGCTAGACCTCAACATTTAGAAGCGGCTTATGACCCAGTGCTGGTTGATACGATTTATTTGTTTCCGC
AAGTTGGCAGCCGTGTATTTTGGCGCTGTAATCTGACGGAACGTAGTCGGCAGTTTAAAGGTCTCTCATT
TTGGGAGGTTTGGGATATACAAGCACAAGAAAAACACAATAAAGCCAATGCGAAGCAGGATGAGTTAACT
AAACGCAGGGAGCTTGAGGCGTTTATTCAGCAAACCATTCAGAAAGCGAATAAGTTAACGCCCAGTACTA
CTGAGCCCAAATCAACACGCATTAAGCAGATTAAAACTAATAAAAAAGAAGCCGTGACCTCGGAGCGTAA
AAAACGTGCGGAGCATTTGAAGCCAAGCTCTTCAGGTGATGAGGCTAAAGTTATTCCTTTCAACGCAGTG
GAAGCGGATGATCAAGAAGATTACAGCCTACCCACATACGTGCCTGAATTATTTCAGGATCCACCAGAAA
AGGATGAGTCATGAGTGCTACCCGGATTCAAGCAGTTTATCGTGATACGGGGGTAGAGGCTTATCGTGAT
AATCCTTTTATCGAGGCCTTACCACCATTACAAGAGTCAGTGAATAGTGCTGCATCACTGAAATCCTCTT
TACAGCTTACTTCCTCTGACTTGCAAAAGTCCCGTGTTATCAGAGCTCATACCATTTGTCGTATTCCAGA
TGACTATTTTCAGCCATTAGGTACGCATTTGCTACTAAGTGAGCGTATTTCGGTCATGATTCGAGGTGGC
TACGTAGGCAGAAATCCTAAAACAGGAGATTTACAAAAGCATTTACAAAATGGTTATGAGCGTGTTCAAA
CGGGAGAGTTGGAGACATTTCGCTTTGAGGAGGCACGATCTACGGCACAAAGCTTATTGTTAATTGGTTG
TTCTGGTAGTGGGAAGACGACCTCTCTTCATCGTATTCTAGCCACGTATCCTCAGGTGATTTACCATCGT
GAACTCAATGTAGAGCAGGTGGTGTATTTGAAAATAGACTGCTCGCATAATGGTTCGCTAAAAGAAATCT
GCTTGAATTTTTTCAGAGCGTTGGATCGAGCCTTGGGCTCGAACTATGAGCGTCGTTATGGCTTAAAACG
TCATGGTATAGAAACCATGTTGGCTTTGATGTCGCAAATAGCCAATGCACATGCTTTAGGGTTGTTGGTT
ATTGATGAAATTCAGCATTTAAGCCGCTCTCGTTCGGGTGGATCTCAAGAGATGCTGAACTTTTTTGTGA
CGATGGTGAATATTATTGGCGTACCAGTGATGTTGATTGGTACCCCTAAAGCACGAGAGATTTTTGAGGC
TGATTTGCGGTCTGCACGTAGAGGGGCAGGGTTTGGAGCTATATTCTGGGATCCTATACAACAAACGCAA
CGTGGAAAGCCCAATCAAGAGTGGATCGCTTTTACGGATAATCTTTGGCAATTACAGCTTTTACAACGCA
AAGATGCGCTGTTATCGGATGAGGTCCGTGATGTGTGGTATGAGCTAAGCCAAGGAGTGATGGACATTGT
AGTAAAACTTTTTGTACTCGCTCAGCTCCGTGCGCTAGCTTTAGGCAATGAGCGTATTACCGCTGGTTTA
TTGCGGCAAGTGTATCAAGATGAGTTAAAGCCTGTGCACCCCATGCTAGAGGCATTACGCTCGGGTATCC
CAGAACGCATTGCTCGTTATTCTGATCTAGTCGTTCCCGAGATTGATAAACGGTTAATCCAACTTCAGCT
AGATATCGCAGCGATACAAGAACAAACACCAGAAGAAAAAGCCCTTCAAGAGTTAGATACCGAAGATCAG
CGTCATTTATATCTGATGCTGAAAGAGGATTACGATTCAAGCCTGTTAATTCCCACTATTAAAAAAGCGT
TTAGCCAGAATCCAACGATGACAAGACAAAAGTTACTGCCTCTTGTTTTGCAGTGGTTGATGGAAGGCGA
AACGGTAGTGTCAGAACTAGAAAAGCCCTCCAAGAGTAAAAAGGTTTCGGCTATAAAGGTAGTCAAGCCC
AGCGACTGGGATAGCTTGCCTGATACGGATTTACGTTATATCTATTCACAACGCCAACCTGAAAAAACCA
TGCATGAACGGTTAAAAGGGAAAGGGGTAATAGTGGATATGGCGAGCTTATTTAAACAAGCAGGTTAGCC
ATGAGAAACTTTCCTGTTCCGTACTCGAATGAGCTGATTTATAGCACTATTGCACGGGCAGGCGTTTATC
AAGGGATTGTTAGTCCTAAGCAGCTGTTGGATGAGGTGTATGGCAACCGCAAGGTGGTCGCTACCTTAGG
TCTGCCCTCGCATTTAGGTGTGATAGCAAGACATCTACATCAAACAGGACGTTACGCTGTTCAGCAGCTT
ATTTATGAGCATACCTTATTCCCTTTATATGCTCCGTTTGTAGGCAAGGAGCGCCGAGACGAAGCTATTC
GGTTAATGGAGTACCAAGCGCAAGGTGCGGTGCATTTAATGCTAGGAGTCGCTGCTTCTAGAGTTAAGAG
CGATAACCGCTTTAGATACTGCCCTGATTGCGTTGCTCTTCAGCTAAATAGGTATGGGGAAGCCTTTTGG
CAACGAGATTGGTATTTGCCCGCTTTGCCATATTGTCCAAAACACGGTGCTTTAGTCTTCTTTGATAGAG
CTGTAGATGATCACCGACATCAATTTTGGGCTTTGGGTCATACTGAGCTGCTTTCAGACTACCCCAAAGA
CTCCCTATCTCAATTAACAGCACTAGCTGCTTATATAGCCCCTCTGTTAGATGCTCCACGAGCGCAAGAG
CTTTCCCCAAGCCTTGAGCAGTGGACGCTGTTTTATCAGCGCTTAGCGCAGGATCTAGGGCTAACCAAAA
GCAAGCACATTCGTCATGACTTGGTGGCGGAGAGAGTGAGGCAGACTTTTAGTGATGAGGCACTAGAGAA
ACTGGATTTAAAGTTGGCAGAGAACAAGGACACGTGTTGGCTGAAAAGTATATTCCGTAAGCATAGAAAA
GCCTTTAGTTATTTACAGCATAGTATTGTGTGGCAAGCCTTATTGCCAAAACTAACGGTTATAGAAGCGC
TACAGCAGGCAAGTGCTCTTACTGAGCACTCTATAACGACAAGACCTGTTAGCCAGTCTGTGCAACCTAA
CTCTGAAGATTTATCTGTTAAGCATAAAGACTGGCAGCAACTAGTGCATAAATACCAAGGAATTAAGGCG
GCAAGACAGTCTTTAGAGGGTGGGGTGCTATACGCTTGGCTTTACCGACATGACAGGGATTGGCTAGTTC
ACTGGAATCAACAGCATCAACAAGAGCGTCTGGCACCCGCCCCTAGAGTTGATTGGAACCAAAGAGATCG
AATTGCTGTACGACAACTATTAAGAATCATAAAGCGTCTAGATAGTAGCCTTGATCACCCAAGAGCGACA
TCGAGCTGGCTGTTAAAGCAAACTCCTAACGGAACCTCTCTTGCAAAAAATCTACAGAAACTGCCTTTGG
TAGCGCTTTGCTTAAAGCGTTACTCAGAGAGTGTGGAAGATTATCAAATTAGACGGATTAGCCAAGCTTT
TATTAAGCTTAAACAGGAAGATGTTGAGCTTAGGCGCTGGCGATTATTAAGAAGTGCAACGTTATCTAAA
GAGCGGATAACTGAGGAAGCACAAAGATTCTTGGAAATGGTTTATGGGGAAGAGTGAGTGGTTAGGCTAG
CTACATTTAATGACAATGTGCAGGTTGTACATATTGGTCATTTATTCCGTAACTCGGGTCATAAGGAGTG
GCGTATTTTTGTTTGGTTTAATCCAATGCAAGAACGGAAATGGACTCGATTTACTCATTTGCCTTTATTA
AGTCGAGCTAAGGTGGTTAACAGTACAACAAAGCAAATAAATAAGGCGGATCGTGTGATTGAGTTTGAAG
CATCGGATCTTCAACGAGCCAAAATAATCGATTTTCCTAATCTCTCGTCCTTTGCTTCCGTACGCAACAA
GGATGGAGCGCAGAGTTCATTTATTTACGAAGCTGAAACACCATATAGCAAGACTCGTTATCACATCCCA
CAGTTAGAGCTAGCTCGGTCATTATTTTTAGGGGATCCTCTAGAGTCGACCTGCAGGCATGCAAGCTTGG
CTGTTTTGGCGGATGAGAGAAGATTTTCAGCCTGATACAGATTAAATCAGAACGCAGAAGCGGTCTGATA
AAACAGAATTTGCCTGGCGGCAGTAGCGCGGTGGTCCCACCTGACCCCATGCCGAACTCAGAAGTGAAAC
GCCGTAGCGCCGATGGTAGTGTGGGGTCTCCCCATGCGAGAGTAGGGAACTGCCAGGCATCAAATAAAAC
GAAAGGCTCAGTCGAAAGACTGGGCCTTTCGTTTTATCTGTTGTTTGTCGGTGAACGCTCTCCTGAGTAG
GACAAATCCGCCGGGAGCGGATTTGAACGTTGCGAAGCAACGGCCCGGAGGGTGGCGGGCAGGACGCCCG
CCATAAACTGCCAGGCATCAAATTAAGCAGAAGGCCATCCTGACGGATGGCCTTTTTGCGTTTCTACAAA
CTCTTTTGTTTATTTTTCTAAATACATTCAAATATGTATCCGCTCATGAGACAATAACCCTGATAAATGC
TTCAATAATATTGAAAAAGGAAGAGTATGAGTATTCAACATTTCCGTGTCGCCCTTATTCCCTTTTTTGC
GGCATTTTGCCTTCCTGTTTTTGCTCACCCAGAAACGCTGGTGAAAGTAAAAGATGCTGAAGATCAGTTG
GGTGCACGAGTGGGTTACATCGAACTGGATCTCAACAGCGGTAAGATCCTTGAGAGTTTTCGCCCCGAAG
AACGTTTTCCAATGATGAGCACTTTTAAAGTTCTGCTATGTGGCGCGGTATTATCCCGTGTTGACGCCGG
GCAAGAGCAACTCGGTCGCCGCATACACTATTCTCAGAATGACTTGGTTGAGTACTCACCAGTCACAGAA
AAGCATCTTACGGATGGCATGACAGTAAGAGAATTATGCAGTGCTGCCATAACCATGAGTGATAACACTG
CGGCCAACTTACTTCTGACAACGATCGGAGGACCGAAGGAGCTAACCGCTTTTTTGCACAACATGGGGGA
TCATGTAACTCGCCTTGATCGTTGGGAACCGGAGCTGAATGAAGCCATACCAAACGACGAGCGTGACACC
ACGATGCCTGCAGCAATGGCAACAACGTTGCGCAAACTATTAACTGGCGAACTACTTACTCTAGCTTCCC
GGCAACAATTAATAGACTGGATGGAGGCGGATAAAGTTGCAGGACCACTTCTGCGCTCGGCCCTTCCGGC
TGGCTGGTTTATTGCTGATAAATCTGGAGCCGGTGAGCGTGGGTCTCGCGGTATCATTGCAGCACTGGGG
CCAGATGGTAAGCCCTCCCGTATCGTAGTTATCTACACGACGGGGAGTCAGGCAACTATGGATGAACGAA
ATAGACAGATCGCTGAGATAGGTGCCTCACTGATTAAGCATTGGTAACTGTCAGACCAAGTTTACTCATA
TATACTTTAGATTGATT
[125 nt withheld, positions 10658-10782]
CGCCGCCGGCCAGCCTCGCAGAGCAGGATTCCCGTTGAGCACCGCCAGGTGCGAATAAGGGACAGTGAAG
AAGGAACACCCGCTCGCGGGTGGGCCTACTTCACCTATCCTGCCCGGCGGCATCACCGGCGCCACAGGTG
CGGTTGCTGGCGCCTATATCGCCGACATCACCGATGGGGAAGATCGGGCTCGCCACTTCGGGCTCATGAG
CGCTTGTTTCGGCGTGGGTATGGTGGCAGGCCCCGTGGCCGGGGGACTGTTGGGCGCCATCTCCTTGCAT
GCACCATTCCTTGCGGCGGCGGTGCTCAACGGCCTCAACCTACTACTGGGCTGCTTCCTAATGCAGGAGT
CGCATAAGGGAGAGCGTCGATCCCCGACAGTAAGACGGGTAAGCCTGTTGATGATACCGCTGCCTTACTG
GGTGCATTAGCCAGTCTGAATGACCTGTCACGGGATAATCCGAAGTGGTCAGACTGGAAAATCAGAGGGC
AGGAACTGCTGAACAGCAAAAAGTCAGATAGCACCACATAGCAGACCCGCCATAAAACGCCCTGAGAAGC
CCGTGACGGGCTTTTCTTGTATTATGGGTAGTTTCCTTGCATGAATCCATAAAAGGCGCCTGTAGTGCCA
TTTACCCCCATTCACTGCCAGAGCCGTGAGCGCAGCGAACTGAATGTCACGAAAAAGACAGCGACTCAGG
TGCCTGATGGTCGGAGACAAAAGGAATATTCAGCGATTTGCCCGAGCTTGCGAGGGTGCTACTTAAGCCT
TTAGGGTTTTAAGGTCTGTTTTGTAGAGGAGCAAACAGCGTTTGCGACATCCTTTTGTAATACTGCGGAA
CTGACTAAAGTAGTGAGTTATACACAGGGCTGGGATCTATTCTTTTTATCTTTTTTTATTCTTTCTTTAT
TCTATAAATTATAACCACTTGAATATAAACAAAAAAAACACACAAAGGTCTAGCGGAATTTACAGAGGGT
CTAGCAGAATTTACAAGTTTTCCAGCAAAGGTCTAGCAGAATTTACAGATACCCACAACTCAAAGGAAAA
GGACTAGTAATTATCATTGACTAGCCCATCTCAATTGGTATAGTGATTAAAATCACCTAGACCAATTGAG
ATGTATGTCTGAATTAGTTGTTTTCAAAGCAAATGAACTAGCGATTAGTCGCTATGACTTAACGGAGCAT
GAAACCAAGCTAATTTTATGCTGTGTGGCACTACTCAACCCCACGATTGAAAACCCTACAAGGAAAGAAC
GGACGGTATCGTTCACTTATAACCAATACGTTCAGATGATGAACATCAGTAGGGAAAATGCTTATGGTGT
ATTAGCTAAAGCAACCAGAGAGCTGATGACGAGAACTGTGGAAATCAGGAATCCTTTGGTTAAAGGCTTT
GAGATTTTCCAGTGGACAAACTATGCCAAGTTCTCAAGCGAAAAATTAGAATTAGTTTTTAGTGAAGAGA
TATTGCCTTATCTTTTCCAGTTAAAAAAATTCATAAAATATAATCTGGAACATGTTAAGTCTTTTGAAAA
CAAATACTCTATGAGGATTTATGAGTGGTTATTAAAAGAACTAACACAAAAGAAAACTCACAAGGCAAAT
ATAGAGATTAGCCTTGATGAATTTAAGTTCATGTTAATGCTTGAAAATAACTACCATGAGTTTAAAAGGC
TTAACCAATGGGTTTTGAAACCAATAAGTAAAGATTTAAACACTTACAGCAATATGAAATTGGTGGTTGA
TAAGCGAGGCCGCCCGACTGATACGTTGATTTTCCAAGTTGAACTAGATAGACAAATGGATCTCGTAACC
GAACTTGAGAACAACCAGATAAAAATGAATGGTGACAAAATACCAACAACCATTACATCAGATTCCTACC
TACATAACGGACTAAGAAAAACACTACACGATGCTTTAACTGCAAAAATTCAGCTCACCAGTTTTGAGGC
AAAATTTTTGAGTGACATGCAAAGTAAGTATGATCTCAATGGTTCGTTCTCATGGCTCACGCAAAAACAA
CGAACCACACTAGAGAACATACTGGCTAAATACGGAAGGATCTGAGGTTCTTATGGCTCTTGTATCTATC
AGTGAAGCATCAAGACTAACAAACAAAAGTAGAACAACTGTTCACCGTTACATATCAAAGGGAAAACTGT
CCATATGCACAGATGAAAACGGTGTAAAAAAGATAGATACATCAGAGCTTTTACGAGTTTTTGGTGCATT
TAAAGCTGTTCACCATGAACAGATCGACAATGTAACAGATGAACAGCATGTAACACCTAATAGAACAGGT
GAAACCAGTAAAACAAAGCAACTAGAACATGAAATTGAACACCTGAGACAACTTGTTACAGCTCAACAGT
CACACATAGACAGCCTGAAACAGGCGATGCTGCTTATCGAATCAAAGCTGCCGACAACACGGGAGCCAGT
GACGCCTCCCGTGGGGAAAAAATCATGGCAATTCTGGAAGAAATAGCGCTTTCAGCCTGTGGGCGGACAA
AATAGTTGGGAACTGGGAGGGGTGGAAATGGAGTTTTTAAGGATTATTTAGGGAAGAGTGACAAAATAGA
TGGGAACTGGGTGTAGCGTCGTAAGCTAATACGAAAATTAAAAATGACAAAATAGTTTGGAACTAGATTT
CACTTATCTGGTTGGTCGACACTAGTATTACCCTGTTATCCCTAGATTTAAATGATATCGGATCCTAGTA
AGCCACGTTTTAATTAATCAGATCCCATAAACTGCCAGGAATTGGGGATCGGATTCGAGCTCTCAGCGAT
CGGCTCGTTGCCCTGCGCCGCTCCAAAGCCCGCGACGCAGCGCCGGCAGGCAGAGCAAGTAGAGGGCAGC
GCCTGCAATCCATGCCCACCCGTTCCACGTTGTTATAGAAGCCGCATAGATCGCCGTGAAGAGGAGGGGT
CCGACGATCGAGGTCAGGCTGGTGAGCGCCGCCAGTGAGCCTTGCAGCTGCCCCTGACGTTCCTCATCCA
CCTGCCTGGACAACATTGCTTGCAGCGCCGGCATTCCGATGCCACCCGAAGCAAGCAGGACCATGATCGG
GAACGCCATCCATCCCCGTGTCGCGAAGGCAAGCAGGATGTAGCCTGTGCCGTCGGCAATCATTCCGAGC
ATGAGTGCCCGCCTTTCGCCGAGCCGGGCGGCTACAGGGCCGGTGATCATTGCCTGGGCGAGTGAATGCA
GAATGCCAAATGCGGCAAGCGAAATGCCGATCGTGGTCGCGTCCCAGTGAAAGCGATCCTCGCCGAAAAT
GACCCAAAGCGCGGCCGGCACCTGTCCGACAAGTTGCATGATGAAGAAGACCGCCATCAGGGCGGCGACG
ACGGTCATGCCCCGGGCCCACCGGAACGAAGCGAGCGGGTTGAGAGCCTCCCGGCGTAACGGCCGGCGTT
CGCCTTTGTGCGACTCCGGCAAAAGGAAACAGCCCGTCAGGAAATTGAGGCCGTTCAAGGCTGCCGCGGC
GAAGAACGGAGCGTGGGGGGAGAAACCGCCCATCAGCCCACCGAGCACAGGTCCCGCGACCATCCCGAAC
CCGAAACAGGCGCTCATGAAGCCGAAGTGCCGCGCGCGCTCATCGCCATCAGTGATATCGGCAATATAAG
CGCCGGCTACCGCCCCAGTCGCCCCGGTGATGCCGGCCACGATCCGCCCGATATAGAGAACCCAAAGGAA
AGGCGCTGTCGCCATGATGGCGTAGTCGACAGTGGCGCCGGCCAGCGAGACGAGCAAGATTGGCCGCCGC
CCGAAACGATCCGACAGCGCGCCCAGCACAGGTGCGCAGGCAAATTGCACCAACGCATACAGCGCCAGCA
GAATGCCATAGTGGGCGGTGACGTCGTTCGAGTGAACCAGATCGCGCAGGAGGCCCGGCAGCACCGGCAT
AATCAGGCCGATGCCGACAGCGTCGAGCGCGACAGTGCTCAGAATTACGATCAGGGGTATGTTGGGTTTC
ACGTCTGGCCTCCGGACCAGCCTCCGCTGGTCCGATTGAACGCGCGGATTCTTTATCACTGATAAGTTGG
TGGACATATTATGTTTATCAGTGATAAAGTGTCAAGCATGACAAAGTTGCAGCCGAATACAGTGATCCGT
GCCGCCCTGGACCTGTTGAACGAGGTCGGCGTAGACGGTCTGACGACACGCAAACTGGCGGAACGGTTGG
GGGTTCAGCAGCCGGCGCTTTACTGGCACTTCAGGAACAAGCGGGCGCTGCTCGACGCACTGGCCGAAGC
CATGCTGGCGGAGAATCATACGCATTCGGTGCCGAGAGCCGACGACGACTGGCGCTCATTTCTGATCGGG
AATGCCCGCAGCTTCAGGCAGGCGCTGCTCGCCTACCGCGATGGCGCGCGCATCCATGCCGGCACGCGAC
CGGGCGCACCGCAGATGGAAACGGCCGACGCGCAGCTTCGCTTCCTCTGCGAGGCGGGTTTTTCGGCCGG
GGACGCCGTCAATGCGCTGATGACAATCAGCTACTTCACTGTTGGGGCCGTGCTTGAGGAGCAGGCCGGC
GACAGCGATGCCGGCGAGCGCGGCGGCACCGTTGAACAGGCTCCGCTCTCGCCGCTGTTGCGGGCCGCGA
TAGACGCCTTCGACGAAGCCGGTCCGGACGCAGCGTTCGAGCAGGGACTCGCGGTGATTGTCGATGGATT
GGCGAAAAGGAGGCTCGTTGTCAGGAACGTTGAAGGACCGAGAAAGGGTGCTAAGAAACCATTATTATCA
TGAAGCTCGCACGCTGCCGCAAGCACTCAGGGCGCAAGGGCTGCTAAAGGAAGCGGAACACGTAGAAAGC
CAGTCCGCAGAAACGGTGCTGACCCCGGATGAATGTCAGCTACTGGGCTATCTGGACAAGGGAAAACGCA
AGCGCAAAGAGAAAGCAGGTAGCTTGCAGTGGGCTTACATGGCGATAGCTAGACTGGGCGGTTTTATGGA
CAGCAAGCGAACCGGAATTGCCAGCTGGGGCGCCCTCTGGTAAGGTTGGGAAGCCCTGCAAAGTAAACTG
GATGGCTTTCTTGCCGCCAAGGATCTGATGGCGCAGGGGATCAAGATCTGATCAAGAGACAGGATACTAG
TGGAGGAAGAAAAAAATGAGCAAGGGCGAGGAGCTGTTCACCGGGGTGGTGCCCATCCTGGTCGAGCTGG
ACGGCGACGTAAACGGCCACAAGTTCAGCGTGTCCGGCGAGGGCGAGGGCGATGCCACCTACGGCAAGCT
GACCCTGAAGTTCATCTGCACCACCGGCAAGCTGCCCGTGCCCTGGCCCACCCTCGTGACCACCCTGTCC
TGGGGCGTGCAGTGCTTCGCCCGCTACCCCGACCACATGAAGCAGCACGACTTCTTCAAGTCCGCCATGC
CCGAAGGCTACGTCCAGGAGCGCACCATCTTCTTCAAGGACGACGGCAACTACAAGACCCGCGCCGAGGT
GAAGTTCGAGGGCGACACCCTGGTGAACCGCATCGAGCTGAAGGGCATCGACTTCAAGGAGGACGGCAAC
ATCCTGGGGCACAAGCTGGAGTACAACTACTTTAGCGACAACGTCTATATCACCGCCGACAAGCAGAAGA
ACGGCATCAAGGCCAACTTCAAGATCCGCCACAACATCGAGGACGGCGGCGTGCAGCTCGCCGACCACTA
CCAGCAGAACACCCCCATCGGCGACGGCCCCGTGCTGCTGCCCGACAACCACTACCTGAGCACCCAGTCC
AAGCTGAGCAAAGACCCCAACGAGAAGCGCGATCACATGGTCCTGCTGGAGTTCGTGACCGCCGCCGGGA
TCACTCTCGGCATGGACGAGCTGTACAAGTAA
Features (pLannotate 1.2.2; 30 found; start..end, strand, type, name):
     14..108     +  terminator     lambda t0 terminator: transcription terminator from phage lambda
    123..151     +  promoter       cat promoter (fragment): promoter of the E. coli cat gene encoding chloramphenicol acetyltransferase
    152..808     +  CDS            cat: CAT_ECOLX - Experimental evidence at protein level: Swiss-Prot protein existence level 1. This enzyme is an effector of chloramphenicol resistance in bacteria. From Escherichia coli. This protein is used as a marker in many commonly used cloning vectors, such as pACYC184.
    876..962     +  terminator     rrnB T1 terminator: Escherichia coli rrnB; transcription terminator T1 from the E. coli rrnB gene
   1047..1245    +  mobile_element Tn7R (fragment): mini-Tn7 element (right end of the Tn7 transposon) Tn7
   1283..1301    +  promoter       tet promoter (fragment): E. coli promoter for tetracycline efflux protein gene
   1391..2269    -  CDS            araC: L-arabinose regulatory protein; araC
   2296..2580    +  promoter       araBAD promoter: araBAD; promoter of the L-arabinose operon of E. coli; the araC regulatory gene is transcribed in the opposite direction (Guzman et al., 1995)
   2601..2619    +  misc_feature   MCS (fragment): pUC18/19 multiple cloning site
   2698..3516    +  CDS            tnsA: TNSA_ECOLX - Experimental evidence at protein level: Swiss-Prot protein existence level 1. Required for Tn7 transposition. Forms the transposase, together with TnsB. TnsA executes the 5'-DNA strand breakage reaction. TnsABC and TnsD promote high-frequency insertion of Tn7 into a specific target site known as ATT-Tn7 whereas TnsABC and TnsD promote low- frequency insertion into many different sites. From Escherichia coli.
   3506..5611    +  CDS            tnsB: TNSB_ECOLX - Experimental evidence at protein level: Swiss-Prot protein existence level 1. Sequence-specific, DNA-binding protein required for Tn7 transposition. Recognizes sequences necessary for recombination at both left and right ends of Tn7 and, together with TnsA, forms the transposase. TnsB executes the 5'-DNA strand breakage and joining reactions. From Escherichia coli.
   5611..7275    +  CDS            tnsC: TNSC_ECOLX - Experimental evidence at protein level: Swiss-Prot protein existence level 1. TnsABC + TnsD promote high-frequency insertion of Tn7 into a specific target site known as att-Tn7 whereas TnsABC + TnsE promote low-frequency insertion into many different sites. From Escherichia coli.
   7281..8804    +  CDS            tnsD: TNSD_ECOLX - Protein predicted: Swiss-Prot protein existence level 4. TnsABC + TnsD promote high-frequency insertion of Tn7 into a specific target site known as att-Tn7 whereas TnsABC + TnsE promote low-frequency insertion into many different sites. From Escherichia coli.
   8811..9200    +  CDS            tnsE (fragment): TNSE_ECOLX - Experimental evidence at protein level: Swiss-Prot protein existence level 1. TnsABC + TnsD promote high-frequency insertion of Tn7 into a specific target site known as att-Tn7 whereas TnsABC + TnsE promote low-frequency insertion into many different sites. From Escherichia coli.
   9201..9238    +  misc_feature   MCS (fragment): pUC18/19 multiple cloning site
   9322..9437    +  ncRNA          5S rRNA: Accession: RF00001 - 5S ribosomal RNA
   9441..9527    +  terminator     rrnB T1 terminator: Escherichia coli rrnB; transcription terminator T1 from the E. coli rrnB gene
   9619..9646    +  terminator     rrnB T2 terminator: transcription terminator T2 from the E. coli rrnB gene
   9665..9756    +  promoter       AmpR promoter: bla
   9757..10617   +  CDS            AmpR: β-lactamase; bla; confers resistance to ampicillin, carbenicillin, and related antibiotics
  10659..10787   +  rep_origin     f1 ori (fragment) (sequence partly withheld): f1 bacteriophage origin of replication; arrow indicates direction of (+) strand synthesis
  10788..10897   -  oriT           oriT: incP origin of transfer
  10900..11152   +  CDS            TcR (fragment): tetracycline efflux protein; tet; confers resistance to tetracycline
  11637..11859   +  rep_origin     pSC101 ori: low-copy replication origin that requires the Rep101 protein
  11907..12857   +  CDS            Rep101(Ts): temperature-sensitive version of the RepA protein needed for replication with the pSC101 origin (Armstrong et al., 1984); rep101 encoding an A56V mutation
  13290..13455   +  mobile_element Tn7L: mini-Tn7 element (left end of the Tn7 transposon) Tn7
  13575..14774   -  CDS            TcR: tetracycline efflux protein; tetA; confers resistance to tetracycline
  14880..15522   +  CDS            TetR (fragment): tetracycline resistance regulatory protein; tetR
  15544..15870   +  CDS            tnpA (fragment): TN5P_ECOLX - Also known as tnp. Experimental evidence at protein level: Swiss-Prot protein existence level 1. Mediates transposition of transposon Tn5 by a 'cut and paste' mechanism. First, the monomeric transposase binds the 19 bp inverted DNA repeats flanking the transposon. Then, dimerization of the DNA- bound transposase creates a synaptic DNA complex. After nicking of the first DNA strand, excision of the transposon proceeds through a series of intermediates. The transposase then mediates the insertion of the transposon at a new site by strand transfer. The activity of the wild- type tran
  15909..16624   +  CDS            mTurquoise2 (fragment): enhanced monomeric variant of CFP (Goedhart et al., 2012) mammalian codon-optimized
