[The description below was written by a language model from this plasmid's Addgene catalogue record and pLannotate feature annotations shown in this document.]
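Description:
pMRE-Tn7-161 is a low-copy miniTn7 delivery plasmid built on the pGRG36 backbone, designed to place a constitutively expressed fluorescent protein gene into bacterial chromosomes. It is about 16.6 kb and replicates from a pSC101 origin with the temperature-sensitive Rep101 (A56V) protein. The plasmid is therefore maintained at permissive temperature and can be lost at higher temperature after transposition. The backbone carries ampicillin resistance (bla) for selection in E. coli, an incP oriT for conjugative transfer from a mobilising donor such as the S17-1 lambda pir strain listed for propagation, and a fragment of the f1 origin.

Outside the transposon ends lies the Tn7 transposition machinery: tnsA, tnsB, tnsC and tnsD, followed by a truncated tnsE, downstream of the araBAD promoter with the divergently transcribed araC regulator. TnsABC together with TnsD directs high-frequency, site-specific insertion into the chromosomal att-Tn7 site. Read across the junction of the circular map, the cargo between Tn7L and Tn7R comprises a tetracycline resistance gene (tetA) with a partial tetR, a fragment of Tn5 tnpA, the mTurquoise2 cyan fluorescent protein coding sequence, a lambda t0 terminator, and a chloramphenicol acetyltransferase gene with its own promoter and an rrnB T1 terminator. Chloramphenicol and tetracycline thus select for recipients carrying the insertion, matching the catalogue's listed markers. The promoter driving mTurquoise2 is not annotated in the feature table, and the record says only that expression is constitutive. The plasmid belongs to a broad-host-range toolbox for fluorescently tagging bacteria with stable, single-copy chromosomal labels.
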