Addgene plasmid #118573: pMRE-Tn7-161
Purpose: miniTn7 plasmid to deliver constitutively expressed fluorescent protein genes in bacteria
Depositing lab: Mitja Remus-Emsermann. Depositing organization: University of Canterbury. Publication: Chromatic Bacteria - A Broad Host-Range Plasmid and Chromosomal Insertion Toolbox for Fluorescent Protein Expression in Bacteria. Schlechter RO, Jun H, Bernach M, Oso S, Boyd E, Munoz-Lintz DA, Dobson RCJ, Remus DM, Remus-Emsermann MNP. Front Microbiol. 2018 Dec 12;9:3052. doi: 10.3389/fmicb.2018.03052. eCollection 2018. PubMed 30631309.
Backbone
  Vector backbone: pGRG36
  Vector type: Bacterial Expression ; miniTn7 delivery vector
  Selectable markers: Chloramphenicol/ Tetracycline
Growth in bacteria
  Bacterial resistance: Ampicillin, 100 μg/mL
  Growth temperature: 30°C
  Growth strain: E. coli S17-1 lambda pir
  Copy number: Low Copy
Gene/Insert
  Gene/Insert name: mTurquoise2
  Species: Synthetic
  Cloning method: Restriction Enzyme; 5′ cloning site Unknown (unknown if destroyed)
Resource information
  A portion of this plasmid was derived from a plasmid made by: pLifeAct-mTurquoise2
Terms and licenses: Academic/Nonprofit Terms; Industry Terms: Not Available to Industry
Depositor comments: Please visit https://www.biorxiv.org/content/early/2018/09/07/402172 for bioRxiv preprint.
How to cite: pMRE-Tn7-161 was a gift from Mitja Remus-Emsermann (Addgene plasmid # 118573 ; http://n2t.net/addgene:118573 ; RRID:Addgene_118573)
